>Addgene plasmid #143538 | TFORF1731 | addgene full sequence | sequence record 400373 | Addgene NGS Result
TTAATGTAGTCTTATGCAATACTCTTGTAGTCTTGCAACATGGTAACGATGAGTTAGCAACATGCCTTAC
AAGGAGAGAAAAAGCACCGTGCATGCCGATTGGTGGAAGTAAGGTGGTACGATCGTGCCTTATTAGGAAG
GCAACAGACGGGTCTGACATGGATTGGACGAACCACTGAATTGCCGCATTGCAGAGATATTGTATTTAAG
TGCCTAGCTCGATACATAAACGGGTCTCTCTGGTTAGACCAGATCTGAGCCTGGGAGCTCTCTGGCTAAC
TAGGGAACCCACTGCTTAAGCCTCAATAAAGCTTGCCTTGAGTGCTTCAAGTAGTGTGTGCCCGTCTGTT
GTGTGACTCTGGTAACTAGAGATCCCTCAGACCCTTTTAGTCAGTGTGGAAAATCTCTAGCAGTGGCGCC
CGAACAGGGACTTGAAAGCGAAAGGGAAACCAGAGGAGCTCTCTCGACGCAGGACTCGGCTTGCTGAAGC
GCGCACGGCAAGAGGCGAGGGGCGGCGACTGGTGAGTACGCCAAAAATTTTGACTAGCGGAGGCTAGAAG
GAGAGAGATGGGTGCGAGAGCGTCAGTATTAAGCGGGGGAGAATTAGATCGCGATGGGAAAAAATTCGGT
TAAGGCCAGGGGGAAAGAAAAAATATAAATTAAAACATATAGTATGGGCAAGCAGGGAGCTAGAACGATT
CGCAGTTAATCCTGGCCTGTTAGAAACATCAGAAGGCTGTAGACAAATACTGGGACAGCTACAACCATCC
CTTCAGACAGGATCAGAAGAACTTAGATCATTATATAATACAGTAGCAACCCTCTATTGTGTGCATCAAA
GGATAGAGATAAAAGACACCAAGGAAGCTTTAGACAAGATAGAGGAAGAGCAAAACAAAAGTAAGACCAC
CGCACAGCAAGCGGCCGCTGATCTTCAGACCTGGAGGAGGAGATATGAGGGACAATTGGAGAAGTGAATT
ATATAAATATAAAGTAGTAAAAATTGAACCATTAGGAGTAGCACCCACCAAGGCAAAGAGAAGAGTGGTG
CAGAGAGAAAAAAGAGCAGTGGGAATAGGAGCTTTGTTCCTTGGGTTCTTGGGAGCAGCAGGAAGCACTA
TGGGCGCAGCGTCAATGACGCTGACGGTACAGGCCAGACAATTATTGTCTGGTATAGTGCAGCAGCAGAA
CAATTTGCTGAGGGCTATTGAGGCGCAACAGCATCTGTTGCAACTCACAGTCTGGGGCATCAAGCAGCTC
CAGGCAAGAATCCTGGCTGTGGAAAGATACCTAAAGGATCAACAGCTCCTGGGGATTTGGGGTTGCTCTG
GAAAACTCATTTGCACCACTGCTGTGCCTTGGAATGCTAGTTGGAGTAATAAATCTCTGGAACAGATTTG
GAATCACACGACCTGGATGGAGTGGGACAGAGAAATTAACAATTACACAAGCTTAATACACTCCTTAATT
GAAGAATCGCAAAACCAGCAAGAAAAGAATGAACAAGAATTATTGGAATTAGATAAATGGGCAAGTTTGT
GGAATTGGTTTAACATAACAAATTGGCTGTGGTATATAAAATTATTCATAATGATAGTAGGAGGCTTGGT
AGGTTTAAGAATAGTTTTTGCTGTACTTTCTATAGTGAATAGAGTTAGGCAGGGATATTCACCATTATCG
TTTCAGACCCACCTCCCAACCCCGAGGGGACCCATGCATTGCATCTCAATTAGTCAGCAACCAGGTGTGG
AAAGTCCCCAGGCTCCCCAGCAGGCAGAAGTATGCAAAGCATGCGTCTCAATTAGTCAGCAACCATAGTC
CCGCCCCTAACTCCGCCCATCCCGCCCCTAACTCCGCCCAGTTCCGCCCATTCTCCGCCCCATGGCTGAC
TAATTTTTTTTATTTATGCAGAGGCCGAGGCCGCCTCGGCCTCTGAGCTATTCCAGAAGTAGTGAGGAGG
CTTTTTTGGAGGCCTAGGCTTTTGCAAAAAGCTTTCTAGAGGTACCACCGGAGCTTACCATGACCGAGTA
CAAGCCCACGGTGCGCCTCGCCACCCGCGACGACGTCCCCAGGGCCGTACGCACCCTCGCCGCCGCGTTC
GCCGACTACCCCGCCACGCGCCACACCGTCGATCCGGACCGCCACATCGAGCGGGTCACCGAGCTGCAAG
AACTCTTCCTCACGCGCGTCGGGCTCGACATCGGCAAGGTGTGGGTCGCGGACGACGGCGCCGCCGTGGC
GGTCTGGACCACGCCGGAGAGCGTCGAAGCGGGGGCGGTGTTCGCCGAGATCGGCCCGCGCATGGCCGAG
TTGAGCGGTTCCCGGCTGGCCGCGCAGCAACAGATGGAAGGCCTCCTGGCGCCGCACCGGCCCAAGGAGC
CCGCGTGGTTCCTGGCCACCGTCGGCGTCTCGCCCGACCACCAGGGCAAGGGTCTGGGCAGCGCCGTCGT
GCTCCCCGGAGTGGAGGCGGCCGAGCGCGCCGGGGTGCCCGCCTTCCTGGAGACCTCCGCGCCCCGCAAC
CTCCCCTTCTACGAGCGGCTCGGCTTCACCGTCACCGCCGACGTCGAGGTGCCCGAAGGACCGCGCACCT
GGTGCATGACCCGCAAGCCCGGTGCCAGTTAACGAATTCTAGATCTTGAGACAAATGGCAGTATTCATCC
ACAATTTTAAAAGAAAAGGGGGGATTGGGGGGTACAGTGCAGGGGAAAGAATAGTAGACATAATAGCAAC
AGACATACAAACTAAAGAATTACAAAAACAAATTACAAAAATTCAAAATTTTCGGGTTTATTACAGGGAC
AGCAGAGATCCACTTTGGCGCCGGCTCGAGGCCTGCAGGTGCAAAGATGGATAAAGTTTTAAACAGAGAG
GAATCTTTGCAGCTAATGGACCTTCTAGGTCTTGAAAGGAGTGGGAATTGGCTCCGGTGCCCGTCAGTGG
GCAGAGCGCACATCGCCCACAGTCCCCGAGAAGTTGGGGGGAGGGGTCGGCAATTGAACCGGTGCCTAGA
GAAGGTGGCGCGGGGTAAACTGGGAAAGTGATGTCGTGTACTGGCTCCGCCTTTTTCCCGAGGGTGGGGG
AGAACCGTATATAAGTGCAGTAGTCGCCGTGAACGTTCTTTTTCGCAACGGGTTTGCCGCCAGAACACAG
GTAAGTGCCGTGTGTGGTTCCCGCGGGCCTGGCCTCTTTACGGGTTATGGCCCTTGCGTGCCTTGAATTA
CTTCCACCTGGCTGCAGTACGTGATTCTTGATCCCGAGCTTCGGGTTGGAAGTGGGTGGGAGAGTTCGAG
GCCTTGCGCTTAAGGAGCCCCTTCGCCTCGTGCTTGAGTTGAGGCCTGGCCTGGGCGCTGGGGCCGCCGC
GTGCGAATCTGGTGGCACCTTCGCGCCTGTCTCGCTGCTTTCGATAAGTCTCTAGCCATTTAAAATTTTT
GATGACCTGCTGCGACGCTTTTTTTCTGGCAAGATAGTCTTGTAAATGCGGGCCAAGATCTGCACACTGG
TATTTCGGTTTTTGGGGCCGCGGGCGGCGACGGGGCCCGTGCGTCCCAGCGCACATGTTCGGCGAGGCGG
GGCCTGCGAGCGCGGCCACCGAGAATCGGACGGGGGTAGTCTCAAGCTGGCCGGCCTGCTCTGGTGCCTG
GCCTCGCGCCGCCGTGTATCGCCCCGCCCTGGGCGGCAAGGCTGGCCCGGTCGGCACCAGTTGCGTGAGC
GGAAAGATGGCCGCTTCCCGGCCCTGCTGCAGGGAGCTCAAAATGGAGGACGCGGCGCTCGGGAGAGCGG
GCGGGTGAGTCACCCACACAAAGGAAAAGGGCCTTTCCGTCCTCAGCCGTCGCTTCATGTGACTCCACGG
AGTACCGGGCGCCGTCCAGGCACCTCGATTAGTTCTCGAGCTTTTGGAGTACGTCGTCTTTAGGTTGGGG
GGAGGGGTTTTATGCGATGGAGTTTCCCCACACTGAGTGGGTGGAGACTGAAGTTAGGCCAGCTTGGCAC
TTGATGTAATTCTCCTTGGAATTTGCCCTTTTTGAGTTTGGATCTTGGTTCATTCTCAAGCCTCAGACAG
TGGTTCAAAGTTTTTTTCTTCCATTTCAGGTGTCGTGAGGCTAGCACCGCCACCATGAAACAAGAAGATA
ATCAGGGTGTCTGTGCACACCAGGACTCAGAAGACAAAGGGATGGGTTCTGATTTTGAGGACTCTGAGGA
CAGGGAAGGGGACCCAGAAGAAAGAGAAATGGGCTCTAATCCACATGACACAAACAAGAGAGAAGGCCAT
CCGGAGCCGGAGATGGGCTCCAACCCACAGGACTCAAGGCACAGGGAAGCAGTGCCCGACATCTGCACAG
AGGGGCAGCTGAGTGAGGAAGAAGGCGTTTCTGTCCGTGGGGAAGAGGATGACCAATCCGGTGTAGCTGA
CATGGCGATGTTCCCAGGACTGTCTGAGTCTGACAGCATATCCCGGAGCCTCCGGGAGGACGACGACGAG
AGTGCTGGGGAGAACCGGCTGGAGGAGGAAGAGGAGCAGCCGGCCCCTCCCGTACTTCCCTGGAGGCGAC
ATCTCTCCCTGGGGAGTCGGCACCGAGGTGACAAGCCCGCCCACCGCCGCTTCCACCGGCTCCACCACCC
CATGGCCGTGGACCTCGGGGAGCTGGATAGCCTGGTGGCCAGCATCATGGACGCGCCCACCATCTGCCCC
GACTGCGGGGAGAGCTTCAGTCCTGGCGCCGCCTTCCTGCAGCACCAGCGCATTCACCGCCTGGCTGAGG
CCGCTGCCGCCGCCAGCCTGGAGCCCTTCGGCCTGGCGGGCGAGTGCGACGCGATGGTGGGCATGATGGG
GGTGGGTGTGGCGGGGGGCTTCGGGGCCGGGCCCCCGCTGGCCCGGCCCCCGCGCGAAAAGCCCTTCCGC
TGCGGGGAGTGCGGCAAGGGCTTCAGCCGCAACACCTACCTGACCAACCACCTGCGCCTGCACACGGGCG
AGCGGCCCAACCTGTGCGCCGACTGCGGCAAGAGCTTCAGCTGGCGCGCCGACCTGCTCAAGCACCGGCG
CCTGCACACGGGCGAGAAGCCCTACCCGTGCCCCGAGTGCGGCGAGGCCTTCAGCCTCAGCTCGCATCTG
TTGAGCCACCGGCGCGCGCACGCGGCGGCCAGCGGCGCGGGGGCGGCGGCGCTGCGGCCCTTCGCCTGCG
GGGAGTGCGGCAAGGGCTTCGTGCGCCGTTCGCACCTGGCCAACCACCAGCGCATCCACACGGGCGAGAA
GCCGCACGGCTGTGGCGAGTGCGGCAAGCGCTTCAGCTGGCGCTCGGACTTGGTGAAGCACCAGCGCGTG
CACACGGGCGAGAAGCCCTACATGTGCTCCGAGTGCGGCGAGACCTTCAGCGTCAGCTCGCACCTCTTCA
CGCACAAGCGCACGCACTCGGGTGAGCGGCCCTACGTGTGCCGCGAGTGCGGGAAGGGCTTCGGGCGTAA
CTCGCACCTGGTGAACCACCTGCGCGTGCACACCGGCGAGAAGCCCTTCCGCTGTGGCCAGTGCGAGAAG
CGCTTCAGCGACTTCTCCACGCTCACGCAGCACCAGCGCACGCACACGGGCGAGAAGCCCTACACGTGCA
TCGAGTGCGGCAAGAGCTTTATCCAGAGCTCCCACCTGATCCGCCACCGCCGCATCCACACGGGCAACAA
GCCGCACAAGTGTGCGGGCTGCGGCAAAGGCTTCCGCTATAAAACGCACCTCGCGCAGCACCAGAAGCTG
CACCTGTGTTAGTAATGAACTAGTCCGTAACTTGAAAGTATTTCGATTTCTTGGCTTTATATATCTTGTG
GAAAGGACGACTCTGCTACTTGCACTAAGGCCGGACGCGTTAAGTCGACAATCAACCTCTGGATTACAAA
ATTTGTGAAAGATTGACTGGTATTCTTAACTATGTTGCTCCTTTTACGCTATGTGGATACGCTGCTTTAA
TGCCTTTGTATCATGCTATTGCTTCCCGTATGGCTTTCATTTTCTCCTCCTTGTATAAATCCTGGTTGCT
GTCTCTTTATGAGGAGTTGTGGCCCGTTGTCAGGCAACGTGGCGTGGTGTGCACTGTGTTTGCTGACGCA
ACCCCCACTGGTTGGGGCATTGCCACCACCTGTCAGCTCCTTTCCGGGACTTTCGCTTTCCCCCTCCCTA
TTGCCACGGCGGAACTCATCGCCGCCTGCCTTGCCCGCTGCTGGACAGGGGCTCGGCTGTTGGGCACTGA
CAATTCCGTGGTGTTGTCGGGGAAATCATCGTCCTTTCCTTGGCTGCTCGCCTGTGTTGCCACCTGGATT
CTGCGCGGGACGTCCTTCTGCTACGTCCCTTCGGCCCTCAATCCAGCGGACCTTCCTTCCCGCGGCCTGC
TGCCGGCTCTGCGGCCTCTTCCGCGTCTTCGCCTTCGCCCTCAGACGAGTCGGATCTCCCTTTGGGCCGC
CTCCCCGCGTCGACTTTAAGACCAATGACTTACAAGGCAGCTGTAGATCTTAGCCACTTTTTAAAAGAAA
AGGGGGGACTGGAAGGGCTAATTCACTCCCAACGAAGACAAGATCTGCTTTTTGCTTGTACTGGGTCTCT
CTGGTTAGACCAGATCTGAGCCTGGGAGCTCTCTGGCTAACTAGGGAACCCACTGCTTAAGCCTCAATAA
AGCTTGCCTTGAGTGCTTCAAGTAGTGTGTGCCCGTCTGTTGTGTGACTCTGGTAACTAGAGATCCCTCA
GACCCTTTTAGTCAGTGTGGAAAATCTCTAGCAGTACGTATAGTAGTTCATGTCATCTTATTATTCAGTA
TTTATAACTTGCAAAGAAATGAATATCAGAGAGTGAGAGGAACTTGTTTATTGCAGCTTATAATGGTTAC
AAATAAAGCAATAGCATCACAAATTTCACAAATAAAGCATTTTTTTCACTGCATTCTAGTTGTGGTTTGT
CCAAACTCATCAATGTATCTTATCATGTCTGGCTCTAGCTATCCCGCCCCTAACTCCGCCCATCCCGCCC
CTAACTCCGCCCAGTTCCGCCCATTCTCCGCCCCATGGCTGACTAATTTTTTTTATTTATGCAGAGGCCG
AGGCCGCCTCGGCCTCTGAGCTATTCCAGAAGTAGTGAGGAGGCTTTTTTGGAGGCCTAGGGACGTACCC
AATTCGCCCTATAGTGAGTCGTATTACGCGCGCTCACTGGCCGTCGTTTTACAACGTCGTGACTGGGAAA
ACCCTGGCGTTACCCAACTTAATCGCCTTGCAGCACATCCCCCTTTCGCCAGCTGGCGTAATAGCGAAGA
GGCCCGCACCGATCGCCCTTCCCAACAGTTGCGCAGCCTGAATGGCGAATGGG
[124 nt withheld, positions 7334-7457]
C
[91 nt withheld, positions 7459-7549]
A
[49 nt withheld, positions 7551-7599]
CCTTTGACGTTGGAGTCCACGTTCTTT
[37 nt withheld, positions 7627-7663]
ACCCTATCTCGGTCTATTCTTTTGATTTATAAGGGATTTTGCCGATTTCGGCCTATTGGTTAAAAAATGA
GCTGATTTAACAAAAATTTAACGCGAATTTTAACAAAATATTAACGCTTACAATTTAGGTGGCACTTTTC
GGGGAAATGTGCGCGGAACCCCTATTTGTTTATTTTTCTAAATACATTCAAATATGTATCCGCTCATGAG
ACAATAACCCTGATAAATGCTTCAATAATATTGAAAAAGGAAGAGTATGAGTATTCAACATTTCCGTGTC
GCCCTTATTCCCTTTTTTGCGGCATTTTGCCTTCCTGTTTTTGCTCACCCAGAAACGCTGGTGAAAGTAA
AAGATGCTGAAGATCAGTTGGGTGCACGAGTGGGTTACATCGAACTGGATCTCAACAGCGGTAAGATCCT
TGAGAGTTTTCGCCCCGAAGAACGTTTTCCAATGATGAGCACTTTTAAAGTTCTGCTATGTGGCGCGGTA
TTATCCCGTATTGACGCCGGGCAAGAGCAACTCGGTCGCCGCATACACTATTCTCAGAATGACTTGGTTG
AGTACTCACCAGTCACAGAAAAGCATCTTACGGATGGCATGACAGTAAGAGAATTATGCAGTGCTGCCAT
AACCATGAGTGATAACACTGCGGCCAACTTACTTCTGACAACGATCGGAGGACCGAAGGAGCTAACCGCT
TTTTTGCACAACATGGGGGATCATGTAACTCGCCTTGATCGTTGGGAACCGGAGCTGAATGAAGCCATAC
CAAACGACGAGCGTGACACCACGATGCCTGTAGCAATGGCAACAACGTTGCGCAAACTATTAACTGGCGA
ACTACTTACTCTAGCTTCCCGGCAACAATTAATAGACTGGATGGAGGCGGATAAAGTTGCAGGACCACTT
CTGCGCTCGGCCCTTCCGGCTGGCTGGTTTATTGCTGATAAATCTGGAGCCGGTGAGCGTGGGTCTCGCG
GTATCATTGCAGCACTGGGGCCAGATGGTAAGCCCTCCCGTATCGTAGTTATCTACACGACGGGGAGTCA
GGCAACTATGGATGAACGAAATAGACAGATCGCTGAGATAGGTGCCTCACTGATTAAGCATTGGTAACTG
TCAGACCAAGTTTACTCATATATACTTTAGATTGATTTAAAACTTCATTTTTAATTTAAAAGGATCTAGG
TGAAGATCCTTTTTGATAATCTCATGACCAAAATCCCTTAACGTGAGTTTTCGTTCCACTGAGCGTCAGA
CCCCGTAGAAAAGATCAAAGGATCTTCTTGAGATCCTTTTTTTCTGCGCGTAATCTGCTGCTTGCAAACA
AAAAAACCACCGCTACCAGCGGTGGTTTGTTTGCCGGATCAAGAGCTACCAACTCTTTTTCCGAAGGTAA
CTGGCTTCAGCAGAGCGCAGATACCAAATACTGTTCTTCTAGTGTAGCCGTAGTTAGGCCACCACTTCAA
GAACTCTGTAGCACCGCCTACATACCTCGCTCTGCTAATCCTGTTACCAGTGGCTGCTGCCAGTGGCGAT
AAGTCGTGTCTTACCGGGTTGGACTCAAGACGATAGTTACCGGATAAGGCGCAGCGGTCGGGCTGAACGG
GGGGTTCGTGCACACAGCCCAGCTTGGAGCGAACGACCTACACCGAACTGAGATACCTACAGCGTGAGCT
ATGAGAAAGCGCCACGCTTCCCGAAGGGAGAAAGGCGGACAGGTATCCGGTAAGCGGCAGGGTCGGAACA
GGAGAGCGCACGAGGGAGCTTCCAGGGGGAAACGCCTGGTATCTTTATAGTCCTGTCGGGTTTCGCCACC
TCTGACTTGAGCGTCGATTTTTGTGATGCTCGTCAGGGGGGCGGAGCCTATGGAAAAACGCCAGCAACGC
GGCCTTTTTACGGTTCCTGGCCTTTTGCTGGCCTTTTGCTCACATGTTCTTTCCTGCGTTATCCCCTGAT
TCTGTGGATAACCGTATTACCGCCTTTGAGTGAGCTGATACCGCTCGCCGCAGCCGAACGACCGAGCGCA
GCGAGTCAGTGAGCGAGGAAGCGGAAGAGCGCCCAATACGCAAACCGCCTCTCCCCGCGCGTTGGCCGAT
TCATTAATGCAGCTGGCACGACAGGTTTCCCGACTGGAAAGCGGGCAGTGAGCGCAACGCAATTAATGTG
AGTTAGCTCACTCATTAGGCACCCCAGGCTTTACACTTTATGCTTCCGGCTCGTATGTTGTGTGGAATTG
TGAGCGGATAACAATTTCACACAGGAAACAGCTATGACCATGATTACGCCAAGCGCGCAATTAACCCTCA
CTAAAGGGAACAAAAGCTGGAGCTGCAAGC
Features (pLannotate 1.2.2; 31 found; start..end, strand, type, name):
      5..231     +  promoter       RSV promoter: Rous sarcoma virus enhancer/promoter
    232..412     +  LTR            5' LTR (truncated): truncated 5' long terminal repeat (LTR) from HIV-1
    459..584     +  misc_feature   HIV-1 Ψ: packaging signal of human immunodeficiency virus type 1
    568..931     +  CDS            HIV-1 gag (fragment): gag protein from human immunodeficiency virus 1; gag
   1077..1310    +  misc_feature   RRE: The Rev response element (RRE) of HIV-1 allows for Rev-dependent mRNA export from the nucleus to the cytoplasm.
   1687..1713    +  CDS            Rev (fragment): human immunodeficiency virus 1 (HIV-1) Rev protein; rev; enhances nuclear export of unspliced and incompletely spliced viral mRNAs
   1720..1743    +  promoter       SV40 promoter (fragment): SV40 early promoter
   1744..1815    +  promoter       SV40 promoter (fragment): SV40 enhancer and early promoter
   1839..1974    +  rep_origin     SV40 ori: SV40 origin of replication
   2020..2616    +  CDS            PuroR (fragment): puromycin N-acetyltransferase; pac from Streptomyces; confers resistance to puromycin
   2665..2782    +  misc_feature   cPPT/CTS: central polypurine tract and central termination sequence of HIV-1
   2847..2913    +  CDS            small t antigen (fragment): SV40 (simian virus 40) small t antigen
   2920..4098    +  promoter       EF-1α promoter: strong constitutive promoter for human elongation factor EF-1α
   4115..5254    +  CDS            ZNF697 (fragment): ZN697_HUMAN - Experimental evidence at protein level: Swiss-Prot protein existence level 1. May be involved in transcriptional regulation. From Homo sapiens (Human).
   5765..5818    +  promoter       U6 promoter (fragment): RNA polymerase III promoter for human U6 snRNA
   5860..6448    +  misc_feature   WPRE: woodchuck hepatitis virus posttranscriptional regulatory element
   6499..6518    +  misc_feature   cPPT/CTS (fragment): central polypurine tract and central termination sequence of HIV-1
   6520..6753    +  LTR            3' LTR (ΔU3): self-inactivating 3' long terminal repeat (LTR) from HIV-1
   6831..6952    +  polyA_signal   SV40 poly(A) signal: SV40 polyadenylation signal
   6992..7127    +  rep_origin     SV40 ori: SV40 origin of replication
   7148..7166    -  promoter       T7 promoter: promoter for bacteriophage T7 RNA polymerase
   7174..7329    +  CDS            lacZα (fragment): LacZα fragment of β-galactosidase; lacZ fragment
   7334..7762    +  rep_origin     f1 ori (sequence partly withheld): f1 bacteriophage origin of replication; arrow indicates direction of (+) strand synthesis
   7815..7919    +  promoter       AmpR promoter: bla
   7920..8780    +  CDS            AmpR: β-lactamase; bla; confers resistance to ampicillin, carbenicillin, and related antibiotics
   8951..9539    +  rep_origin     ori: high-copy-number ColE1/pMB1/pBR322/pUC origin of replication
   9722..9814    +  CDS            lacI (fragment): lac repressor; lacI; The lac repressor binds to the lac operator to inhibit transcription in E. coli. This inhibition can be relieved by adding lactose or isopropyl-β-D-thiogalactopyranoside (IPTG).
   9827..9848    +  protein_bind   CAP binding site: CAP binding activates transcription in the presence of cAMP. E. coli catabolite activator protein
   9863..9893    +  promoter       lac promoter: promoter for the E. coli lac operon
   9901..9917    +  protein_bind   lac operator: The lac repressor binds to the lac operator to inhibit transcription in E. coli. This inhibition can be relieved by adding lactose or isopropyl-β-D-thiogalactopyranoside (IPTG). lac repressor encoded by lacI
   9962..9980    +  promoter       T3 promoter: promoter for bacteriophage T3 RNA polymerase
