[The description below was written by a language model from this plasmid's Addgene catalogue record and pLannotate feature annotations shown in this document.]
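Description:
TFORF1731 is a lentiviral mammalian expression plasmid built on the pLX_TRC317 backbone and carrying the human zinc-finger gene ZNF697 as one member of a barcoded transcription factor ORF collection. It is propagated in E. coli through a high-copy ColE1/pUC-type origin with ampicillin selection (AmpR), and also carries an f1 origin and remnants of a lac/lacZα cloning region flanked by T3 and T7 promoters. The depositor notes that the plasmid can recombine, as is common for LTR-containing vectors.

The viral portion has a third-generation layout. An RSV promoter drives a truncated HIV-1 5' LTR, followed by the Ψ packaging signal, a gag fragment, the RRE for Rev-dependent export of the genomic RNA, and a cPPT/CTS. It ends in a self-inactivating ΔU3 3' LTR followed by an SV40 poly(A) signal. Within the provirus, an SV40 early promoter expresses puromycin N-acetyltransferase so that transduced cells can be selected. A separate EF-1α promoter drives the ZNF697 ORF, with a WPRE downstream to enhance transcript stability and expression. The annotation matches ZNF697 over only part of the recorded 1,739 bp insert. The rest of that interval is unannotated apart from a short U6 promoter fragment. The 24-bp barcode described in the catalogue entry is not annotated, so its exact position cannot be stated from the record.

The construct is intended for constitutive overexpression of ZNF697 after lentiviral delivery, particularly in pooled screens. There, the unique barcode identifies which transcription factor each cell received, as in studies of directed differentiation.
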