Addgene plasmid #143538: TFORF1731
Purpose: Lentiviral vector for overexpressing transcription factor ORFs with unique 24-bp barcodes. Barcodes facilitate identification of transcription factors in pooled screens.
Depositing lab: Feng Zhang. Depositing organization: Broad Institute. Publication: A transcription factor atlas of directed differentiation. Joung J, Ma S, Tay T, Geiger-Schuller KR, Kirchgatterer PC, Verdine VK, Guo B, Arias-Garcia MA, Allen WE, Singh A, Kuksenko O, Abudayyeh OO, Gootenberg JS, Fu Z, Macrae RK, Buenrostro JD, Regev A, Zhang F. Cell. 2023 Jan 5;186(1):209-229.e26. doi: 10.1016/j.cell.2022.11.026. PubMed 36608654.
Backbone
  Vector backbone: pLX_TRC317
  Backbone manufacturer: Broad Institute Genetic Perturbation Platform
  Backbone size w/o insert (bp): 8264
  Vector type: Mammalian Expression, Lentiviral
  Selectable markers: Puromycin
Growth in bacteria
  Bacterial resistance: Ampicillin, 100 μg/mL
  Growth temperature: 37°C
  Growth strain: NEB Stable
  Copy number: High Copy
Gene/Insert
  Gene/Insert name: ZNF697
  Species: H. sapiens (human)
  Insert size (bp): 1739
  Entrez Gene: ZNF697 (a.k.a. MGC45731)
  Promoter: EF1a
  Cloning method: Unknown
  Sequencing primers: 5′ GGGTGGAGACTGAAGTTAGGCCAG; 3′ CACATAGCGTAAAAGGAGCAACATAG
Terms and licenses: Academic/Nonprofit Terms; Industry Terms: Not Available to Industry
Depositor comments: NM_001080470,XM_011542416,XM_005271315,ENST00000421812 . The transcription factor ORF portion of this plasmid was synthesized by Genewiz. Please test multiple small colonies in case of plasmid recombination. To make this collection available in a timely manner, a portion of this collection was not fully sequenced by Addgene. If an Addgene verified full plasmid sequence is not available, please contact us prior to placing an order to request the full sequence.
How to cite: TFORF1731 was a gift from Feng Zhang (Addgene plasmid # 143538 ; http://n2t.net/addgene:143538 ; RRID:Addgene_143538)
