>Addgene plasmid #143538 | TFORF1731 | depositor partial sequence | sequence record 282744 | Insert
ACCGCCACCATGAAACAAGAAGATAATCAGGGTGTCTGTGCACACCAGGACTCAGAAGACAAAGGGATGG
GTTCTGATTTTGAGGACTCTGAGGACAGGGAAGGGGACCCAGAAGAAAGAGAAATGGGCTCTAATCCACA
TGACACAAACAAGAGAGAAGGCCATCCGGAGCCGGAGATGGGCTCCAACCCACAGGACTCAAGGCACAGG
GAAGCAGTGCCCGACATCTGCACAGAGGGGCAGCTGAGTGAGGAAGAAGGCGTTTCTGTCCGTGGGGAAG
AGGATGACCAATCCGGTGTAGCTGACATGGCGATGTTCCCAGGACTGTCTGAGTCTGACAGCATATCCCG
GAGCCTCCGGGAGGACGACGACGAGAGTGCTGGGGAGAACCGGCTGGAGGAGGAAGAGGAGCAGCCGGCC
CCTCCCGTACTTCCCTGGAGGCGACATCTCTCCCTGGGGAGTCGGCACCGAGGTGACAAGCCCGCCCACC
GCCGCTTCCACCGGCTCCACCACCCCATGGCCGTGGACCTCGGGGAGCTGGATAGCCTGGTGGCCAGCAT
CATGGACGCGCCCACCATCTGCCCCGACTGCGGGGAGAGCTTCAGTCCTGGCGCCGCCTTCCTGCAGCAC
CAGCGCATTCACCGCCTGGCTGAGGCCGCTGCCGCCGCCAGCCTGGAGCCCTTCGGCCTGGCGGGCGAGT
GCGACGCGATGGTGGGCATGATGGGGGTGGGTGTGGCGGGGGGCTTCGGGGCCGGGCCCCCGCTGGCCCG
GCCCCCGCGCGAAAAGCCCTTCCGCTGCGGGGAGTGCGGCAAGGGCTTCAGCCGCAACACCTACCTGACC
AACCACCTGCGCCTGCACACGGGCGAGCGGCCCAACCTGTGCGCCGACTGCGGCAAGAGCTTCAGCTGGC
GCGCCGACCTGCTCAAGCACCGGCGCCTGCACACGGGCGAGAAGCCCTACCCGTGCCCCGAGTGCGGCGA
GGCCTTCAGCCTCAGCTCGCATCTGTTGAGCCACCGGCGCGCGCACGCGGCGGCCAGCGGCGCGGGGGCG
GCGGCGCTGCGGCCCTTCGCCTGCGGGGAGTGCGGCAAGGGCTTCGTGCGCCGTTCGCACCTGGCCAACC
ACCAGCGCATCCACACGGGCGAGAAGCCGCACGGCTGTGGCGAGTGCGGCAAGCGCTTCAGCTGGCGCTC
GGACTTGGTGAAGCACCAGCGCGTGCACACGGGCGAGAAGCCCTACATGTGCTCCGAGTGCGGCGAGACC
TTCAGCGTCAGCTCGCACCTCTTCACGCACAAGCGCACGCACTCGGGTGAGCGGCCCTACGTGTGCCGCG
AGTGCGGGAAGGGCTTCGGGCGTAACTCGCACCTGGTGAACCACCTGCGCGTGCACACCGGCGAGAAGCC
CTTCCGCTGTGGCCAGTGCGAGAAGCGCTTCAGCGACTTCTCCACGCTCACGCAGCACCAGCGCACGCAC
ACGGGCGAGAAGCCCTACACGTGCATCGAGTGCGGCAAGAGCTTTATCCAGAGCTCCCACCTGATCCGCC
ACCGCCGCATCCACACGGGCAACAAGCCGCACAAGTGTGCGGGCTGCGGCAAAGGCTTCCGCTATAAAAC
GCACCTCGCGCAGCACCAGAAGCTGCACCTGTGTTAGTAATGAACTAGTCCGTAACTTGAAAGTATTTCG
ATTTCTTGGCTTTATATATCTTGTGGAAAGGACGACTCTGCTACTTGCACTAAGGCCGG
