>Addgene plasmid #143538 | TFORF1731 | depositor partial sequence | sequence record 282745 | Barcode
CTCTGCTACTTGCACTAAGGCCGG
